Addgene plasmid #169823: pMXS-IRES-BLAST flag-CAD T456A S1406A
Purpose: Expresses C-terminal flag-tagged CAD with mutation of reported Erk1/2 and PKA phosphorylation site
Depositing lab: Richard Possemato. Depositing organization: NYU Grossman School of Medicine. Publication: Allosteric regulation of CAD modulates de novo pyrimidine synthesis during the cell cycle. Shin J, Mir H, Khurram MA, Fujihara KM, Dynlacht BD, Cardozo TJ, Possemato R. Nat Metab. 2023 Feb 6. doi: 10.1038/s42255-023-00735-9. PubMed 36747088.
Backbone
  Vector backbone: pMXS-IRES-BLAST
  Backbone size w/o insert (bp): 5600
  Total vector size (bp): 12300
  Vector type: Mammalian Expression, Retroviral
  Selectable markers: Blasticidin
Growth in bacteria
  Bacterial resistance: Ampicillin, 100 μg/mL
  Growth temperature: 37°C
  Growth strain: NEB Stable
  Copy number: High Copy
Gene/Insert
  Gene/Insert name: CAD (alt name: carbamoyl-phosphate synthetase 2, aspartate transcarbamylase, and dihydroorotase)
  Species: H. sapiens (human)
  Insert size (bp): 6700
  Mutation: T456A S1406A; TCCC -> AGTC silent mutations at nt527-530 eliminating PAM site for sgRNA target sequence 5’-ATTGGGGTCCAAGAATGGCA-3’
  GenBank ID: BC065510.1
  Entrez Gene: CAD (a.k.a. CDG1Z, DEE50, EIEE50, GATD4)
  Tag / fusion protein: Flag tag (C terminal on insert)
Terms and licenses: Academic/Nonprofit Terms; Industry Terms: Not Available to Industry
How to cite: pMXS-IRES-BLAST flag-CAD T456A S1406A was a gift from Richard Possemato (Addgene plasmid # 169823 ; http://n2t.net/addgene:169823 ; RRID:Addgene_169823)
