[The description below was written by a language model from this plasmid's Addgene catalogue record and pLannotate feature annotations shown in this document.]
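Description:
pMXS-IRES-BLAST flag-CAD T456A S1406A is a Moloney murine leukemia virus-based retroviral expression vector of about 12.3 kb, built on the pMXS-IRES-BLAST backbone for stable gene delivery into mammalian cells. In bacteria it is maintained through a high-copy ColE1/pUC-type origin and an ampicillin resistance gene (β-lactamase with its own promoter). The viral portion comprises a 5' MMLV LTR, the Ψ packaging signal, a truncated gag segment lacking its start codon that extends the packaging region, and a pol fragment carrying the splice acceptor, followed by the cargo and a 3' LTR. Because the viral structural genes are absent, particles must be produced with gag-pol and envelope functions supplied in trans. No separate internal promoter is annotated, so expression is presumably driven from the 5' LTR.

The insert is the roughly 6.7 kb human CAD coding sequence, which encodes the multifunctional enzyme of de novo pyrimidine synthesis combining glutaminase, carbamoyl-phosphate synthetase, aspartate transcarbamylase and dihydroorotase activities. It carries a C-terminal Flag tag according to the record, although the tag is not separately annotated in the feature table. Two alanine substitutions, T456A and S1406A, remove the reported Erk1/2 and PKA phosphorylation sites. Silent changes also destroy the PAM of a CAD-targeting sgRNA, making the cDNA resistant to Cas9 cutting. Downstream, an EMCV IRES links translation of blasticidin S deaminase to the same transcript, so blasticidin selection enriches for CAD-expressing cells. These features suit the construct to re-expressing a phosphorylation-deficient CAD in cells whose endogenous gene has been disrupted, to test how these sites contribute to regulation of pyrimidine synthesis.
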