Features (pLannotate 1.2.2; 14 found; start..end, strand, type, name):
    184..558     +  misc_feature   pol region: Moloney murine leukemia virus (MMLV) pol region containing the splice acceptor site
    587..7261    +  CDS            CAD: PYR1_HUMAN - Experimental evidence at protein level: Swiss-Prot protein existence level 1. This protein is a 'fusion' protein encoding four enzymatic activities of the pyrimidine pathway (GATase, CPSase, ATCase and DHOase). From Homo sapiens (Human).
   7462..7924    +  misc_feature   IRES: internal ribosome entry site (IRES) of the encephalomyocarditis virus (EMCV)
   7944..8333    +  CDS            BSD: blasticidin S deaminase; Aspergillus terreus BSD; confers resistance to blasticidin
   8382..8503    +  LTR            3' LTR (ΔU3) (fragment): self-inactivating 3' long terminal repeat (LTR) from Moloney murine leukemia virus
   8504..8973    +  LTR            LTR: long terminal repeat from Moloney murine leukemia virus
   9039..9091    -  CDS            lacI (fragment): lac repressor; lacI; The lac repressor binds to the lac operator to inhibit transcription in E. coli. This inhibition can be relieved by adding lactose or isopropyl-β-D-thiogalactopyranoside (IPTG).
   9274..9862    -  rep_origin     ori: high-copy-number ColE1/pMB1/pBR322/pUC origin of replication
  10026..10886   -  CDS            AmpR: β-lactamase; bla; confers resistance to ampicillin, carbenicillin, and related antibiotics
  10887..10991   -  promoter       AmpR promoter: bla
  11021..11614   +  LTR            LTR: long terminal repeat from Moloney murine leukemia virus
  11677..11876   +  misc_feature   MMLV Ψ: packaging signal of Moloney murine leukemia virus (MMLV)
  11928..12016   +  misc_feature   MESV Ψ (fragment): packaging signal of murine embryonic stem cell virus
  12093..174     +  CDS            gag (truncated) (across the origin): truncated Moloney murine leukemia virus (MMLV) gag gene lacking the start codon
>Addgene plasmid #169823 | pMXS-IRES-BLAST flag-CAD T456A S1406A | addgene full sequence | sequence record 333465 | Addgene NGS Result
ATCGTGACCTGGGAAGCCTTGGCTTTTGACCCCCCTCCCTGGGTCAAGCCCTTTGTACACCCTAAGCCTC
CGCCTCCTCTTCCTCCATCCGCCCCGTCTCTCCCCCTTGAACCTCCTCGTTCGACCCCGCCTCGATCCTC
CCTTTATCCAGCCCTCACTCCTTCTCTAGGCGCCCCCATATGGCCATATGAGATCTTATATGGGGCACCC
CCGCCCCTTGTAAACTTCCCTGACCCTGACATGACAAGAGTTACTAACAGCCCCTCTCTCCAAGCTCACT
TACAGGCTCTCTACTTAGTCCAGCACGAAGTCTGGAGACCTCTGGCGGCAGCCTACCAAGAACAACTGGA
CCGACCGGTGGTACCTCACCCTTACCGAGTCGGCGACACAGTGTGGGTCCGCCGACACCAGACTAAGAAC
CTAGAACCTCGCTGGAAAGGACCTTACACAGTCCTGCTGACCACCCCCACCGCCCTCAAAGTAGACGGCA
TCGCAGCTTGGATACACGCCGCCCACGTGAAGGCTGCCGACCCCGGGGGTGGACCATCCTCTAGACTGCC
GGATCTAGCTAGTTAATTAAGGATCCATGGCGGCCCTAGTGTTGGAGGACGGGTCGGTCCTGCGGGGCCA
GCCCTTTGGGGCCGCCGTGTCGACTGCCGGGGAAGTGGTGTTTCAAACCGGCATGGTCGGCTACCCCGAG
GCCCTCACTGATCCCTCCTACAAGGCACAGATCTTAGTGCTCACCTATCCTCTGATCGGCAACTATGGCA
TCCCCCCAGATGAAATGGATGAGTTCGGTCTCTGCAAGTGGTTTGAATCCTCGGGCATCCACGTAGCAGC
ACTGGTAGTGGGAGAGTGCTGTCCTACTCCCAGCCACTGGAGTGCCACCCGCACCCTGCATGAGTGGCTG
CAGCAGCATGGCATCCCTGGCTTGCAAGGAGTAGACACTCGGGAGCTGACCAAGAAGTTGCGGGAACAGG
GGTCTCTGCTGGGGAAGCTGGTCCAGAATGGAACAGAACCTTCAAGTCTGCCATTCTTGGACCCCAATGC
CCGCCCCCTGGTACCAGAGGTCTCCATTAAGACTCCACGGGTATTCAATACAGGGGGTGCCCCTCGGATC
CTTGCTTTGGACTGTGGCCTCAAGTATAATCAGATCCGATGCCTCTGCCAGCGTGGGGCTGAGGTCACTG
TGGTACCCTGGGACCATGCACTAGACAGCCAAGAGTATGAGGGTCTCTTCTTAAGTAATGGGCCTGGTGA
CCCTGCCTCCTATCCCAGTGTCGTATCCACACTGAGCCGTGTTTTATCTGAGCCTAATCCCCGACCTGTC
TTTGGGATCTGCCTGGGACACCAGCTATTGGCCTTAGCCATTGGGGCCAAGACTTACAAGATGAGATATG
GGAACCGAGGCCATAACCAGCCCTGCTTGTTGGTGGGCTCTGGGCGCTGCTTTCTGACATCCCAGAACCA
TGGGTTTGCTGTGGAGACAGACTCACTGCCAGCAGACTGGGCTCCTCTCTTCACCAACGCCAATGATGGT
TCCAATGAAGGCATTGTGCACAACAGCTTGCCTTTCTTCAGTGTCCAGTTTCACCCAGAGCACCAAGCTG
GCCCTTCAGATATGGAACTGCTTTTCGATATCTTTCTGGAAACTGTGAAAGAGGCCACAGCTGGGAACCC
TGGGGGCCAGACAGTTAGAGAGCGGCTGACTGAGCGCCTCTGTCCCCCTGGGATTCCCACTCCCGGCTCT
GGACTTCCACCACCACGAAAGGTTCTGATCCTGGGCTCAGGGGGCCTCTCCATTGGCCAAGCTGGAGAAT
TTGACTACTCGGGCTCTCAGGCAATTAAGGCCCTGAAGGAGGAAAACATCCAGACGTTGCTGATCAACCC
CAATATTGCCACAGTGCAGACCTCCCAGGGGCTGGCCGACAAGGTCTATTTTCTTCCCATAGCACCTCAT
TATGTAACCCAGGTGATACGTAATGAACGCCCCGATGGTGTGTTACTGACTTTTGGGGGCCAGACTGCTC
TGAACTGTGGTGTGGAGCTGACCAAGGCCGGGGTGCTGGCTCGGTATGGGGTCCGGGTCCTGGGCACACC
AGTGGAGACCATTGAGCTGACCGAGGATCGACGGGCCTTTGCTGCCAGAATGGCAGAGATCGGAGAGCAT
GTGGCCCCGAGCGAGGCAGCAAATTCTCTTGAACAGGCCCAGGCAGCCGCTGAACGGCTGGGGTACCCTG
TGCTAGTGCGTGCAGCCTTTGCCCTGGGTGGCCTGGGCTCTGGCTTTGCCTCTAACAGGGAGGAGCTCTC
TGCTCTCGTGGCCCCAGCTTTTGCCCATACCAGCCAAGTGCTAGTAGACAAGTCTCTGAAGGGATGGAAG
GAGATTGAGTACGAGGTGGTGAGAGACGCCTATGGCAACTGTGTCACGGTGTGTAACATGGAGAACTTGG
ACCCACTGGGCATCCACACTGGTGAGTCCATAGTGGTGGCCCCTAGCCAGACACTGAATGACAGGGAGTA
TCAGCTCCTGAGGCAGACAGCTATCAAGGTGACCCAGCACCTGGGAATTGTTGGGGAGTGCAATGTGCAG
TATGCCTTGAACCCTGAGTCTGAGCAGTATTACATCATTGAAGTGAATGCCAGGCTCTCTCGCAGCTCTG
CCCTGGCCAGTAAGGCCACAGGTTATCCACTGGCTTATGTGGCAGCCAAGCTAGCATTGGGCATCCCTTT
GCCTGAGCTCAGGAACTCTGTGACAGGGGGTACAGCAGCCTTTGAACCCAGCGTGGATTATTGTGTGGTG
AAGATTCCTCGATGGGACCTTAGCAAGTTCCTGCGAGTCAGCACAAAGATTGGGAGCTGCATGAAGAGCG
TTGGTGAAGTCATGGGCATTGGGCGTTCATTTGAGGAGGCCTTCCAGAAGGCCCTGCGCATGGTGGATGA
GAACTGTGTGGGCTTTGATCACACAGTGAAACCAGTCAGCGATATGGAGTTGGAGACTCCAACAGATAAG
CGGATTTTTGTGGTGGCAGCTGCTTTGTGGGCTGGTTATTCAGTGGACCGCCTGTATGAGCTCACACGCA
TCGACCGCTGGTTCCTGCACCGAATGAAGCGTATCATCGCACATGCCCAGCTGCTAGAACAACACCGTGG
ACAGCCTTTGCCGCCAGACCTGCTGCAACAGGCCAAGTGTCTTGGCTTCTCAGACAAACAGATTGCCCTT
GCAGTTCTGAGCACAGAGCTGGCTGTTCGCAAGCTGCGTCAGGAACTGGGGATCTGTCCAGCAGTGAAAC
AGATTGACACAGTTGCAGCTGAGTGGCCAGCCCAGACAAATTACCTATACCTAACGTATTGGGGCACCAC
CCATGACCTCACCTTTCGAACACCTCATGTCCTAGTCCTTGGCTCTGGCGTCTACCGTATTGGCTCTAGC
GTTGAATTTGACTGGTGTGCTGTAGGCTGCATCCAGCAGCTCCGAAAGATGGGATATAAGACCATCATGG
TGAACTATAACCCAGAGACAGTCAGCACCGACTATGACATGTGTGATCGACTCTACTTTGATGAGATCTC
TTTTGAGGTGGTGATGGACATCTATGAGCTCGAGAACCCTGAAGGTGTGATCCTATCCATGGGTGGACAG
CTGCCCAACAACATGGCCATGGCGTTGCATCGGCAGCAGTGCCGGGTGCTGGGCACCTCCCCTGAAGCCA
TTGACTCGGCTGAGAACCGTTTCAAGTTTTCCCGGCTCCTTGACACCATTGGTATCAGCCAGCCTCAGTG
GAGGGAGCTCAGTGACCTCGAGTCTGCTCGCCAATTCTGCCAGACCGTGGGGTACCCCTGTGTGGTGCGC
CCCTCCTATGTGCTGAGCGGTGCTGCTATGAATGTGGCCTACACGGATGGAGACCTGGAGCGCTTCCTGA
GCAGCGCAGCAGCCGTCTCCAAAGAGCATCCCGTGGTCATCTCCAAGTTCATCCAGGAGGCTAAGGAGAT
TGACGTGGATGCCGTGGCCTCTGATGGTGTGGTGGCAGCCATCGCCATCTCTGAGCATGTGGAGAATGCA
GGTGTGCATTCAGGTGATGCGACGCTGGTGACCCCCCCACAAGATATCACTGCCAAAACCCTGGAGCGGA
TCAAAGCCATTGTGCATGCTGTGGGCCAGGAGCTACAGGTCACAGGACCCTTCAATCTGCAGCTCATTGC
CAAGGATGACCAGCTGAAAGTTATTGAATGCAACGTACGTGTCTCTCGCTCCTTCCCCTTCGTTTCCAAG
ACACTGGGTGTGGACCTAGTAGCCTTGGCCACGCGGGTCATCATGGGGGAAGAAGTGGAACCTGTGGGGC
TAATGACTGGTTCTGGAGTTGTGGGAGTAAAGGTGCCTCAGTTCTCCTTCTCCCGCTTGGCGGGTGCTGA
CGTGGTGTTGGGTGTGGAAATGACCAGTACTGGGGAGGTGGCCGGCTTTGGGGAGAGCCGCTGTGAGGCA
TACCTCAAGGCCATGCTAAGCACTGGCTTTAAGATCCCCAAGAAGAATATCCTGCTGACCATTGGCAGCT
ATAAGAACAAAAGCGAGCTGCTCCCAACTGTGCGGCTACTGGAGAGCCTGGGCTACAGCCTCTATGCCAG
TCTCGGCACAGCTGACTTCTACACTGAGCATGGCGTCAAGGTAACAGCTGTGGACTGGCACTTTGAGGAG
GCTGTGGATGGTGAGTGCCCACCACAGCGGAGCATCCTGGAGCAGCTAGCTGAGAAAAACTTTGAGCTGG
TGATTAACCTGTCAATGCGTGGAGCTGGGGGCCGGCGTCTCGCTTCCTTTGTCACCAAGGGCTACCGCAC
CCGACGCTTGGCCGCTGACTTCTCCGTGCCCCTAATCATCGATATCAAGTGCACCAAACTCTTTGTGGAG
GCCCTAGGCCAGATCGGGCCAGCCCCTCCTTTGAAGGTGCATGTTGACTGTATGACCTCCCAAAAGCTTG
TGCGACTGCCGGGATTGATTGATGTCCATGTGCACCTGCGGGAACCAGGTGGGACACATAAGGAGGACTT
TGCTTCAGGCACAGCCGCTGCCCTGGCTGGGGGTATCACCATGGTGTGTGCCATGCCTAATACCCGGCCC
CCCATCATTGACGCCCCTGCTCTGGCCCTGGCCCAGAAGCTGGCAGAGGCTGGCGCCCGGTGCGACTTTG
CGCTATTCCTTGGGGCCTCGTCTGAAAATGCAGGAACCTTGGGCACCGTGGCCGGGTCTGCAGCCGGGCT
GAAGCTTTACCTCAATGAGACCTTCTCTGAGCTGCGGCTGGACAGCGTGGTCCAGTGGATGGAGCATTTC
GAGACATGGCCCTCCCACCTCCCCATTGTGGCTCACGCGGAGCAGCAAACCGTGGCTGCTGTCCTCATGG
TGGCTCAGCTCACTCAGCGCTCAGTGCACATATGTCACGTGGCACGGAAGGAGGAGATCCTGCTAATTAA
AGCTGCAAAGGCACGGGGCTTGCCAGTGACCTGCGAGGTGGCTCCCCACCACCTGTTCCTAAGCCATGAT
GACCTGGAGCGCCTGGGGCCTGGGAAGGGGGAGGTCCGGCCTGAGCTTGGCTCCCGCCAGGATGTGGAAG
CCCTGTGGGAGAACATGGCTGTCATCGACTGCTTTGCCTCAGACCATGCTCCCCATACCTTGGAGGAGAA
GTGTGGGTCCAGGCCCCCACCTGGGTTCCCAGGGTTAGAGACCATGCTGCCACTACTCCTGACGGCTGTA
AGCGAGGGCCGGCTCAGCCTGGACGACCTGCTGCAGCGATTGCACCACAATCCTCGGCGCATCTTTCACC
TGCCTCCGCAGGAGGACACCTATGTGGAGGTGGATCTGGAGCATGAGTGGACAATTCCCAGCCACATGCC
CTTCTCCAAGGCCCACTGGACACCTTTTGAAGGGCAGAAAGTGAAGGGCACCGTCCGCCGTGTGGTCCTG
CGAGGGGAGGTTGCCTATATCGATGGGCAGGTTCTGGTACCCCCGGGCTATGGACAGGATGTACGGAAGT
GGCCACAGGGGGCTGTTCCTCAGCTCCCACCCTCAGCCCCTGCCACTAGTGAGATGACCACGACACCTGA
AAGACCCCGCCGTGGCATCCCAGGGCTTCCTGATGGCCGCTTCCATCTGCCGCCCCGAATCCATCGAGCC
TCCGACCCAGGTTTGCCAGCTGAGGAGCCAAAGGAGAAGTCCTCTCGGAAGGTAGCCGAGCCAGAGCTGA
TGGGAACCCCTGATGGCACCTGCTACCCTCCACCACCAGTACCGAGACAGGCATCTCCCCAGAACCTGGG
GACCCCTGGCTTGCTGCACCCCCAGACCTCACCCCTGCTGCACTCATTAGTGGGCCAACATATCCTGTCC
GTCCAGCAGTTCACCAAGGATCAGATGTCTCACCTGTTCAATGTGGCACACACACTGCGTATGATGGTGC
AGAAGGAGCGGAGCCTCGACATCCTGAAGGGGAAGGTCATGGCCTCCATGTTCTATGAAGTGAGCACACG
GACCAGCAGCTCCTTTGCAGCAGCCATGGCCCGGCTGGGAGGTGCTGTGCTCAGCTTCTCGGAAGCCACA
TCGTCCGTCCAGAAGGGCGAATCCCTGGCTGACTCCGTGCAGACCATGAGCTGCTATGCCGACGTCGTCG
TGCTCCGGCACCCCCAGCCTGGAGCAGTGGAGCTGGCCGCCAAGCACTGCCGGAGGCCAGTGATCAATGC
TGGGGATGGGGTCGGAGAGCACCCCACCCAGGCCCTGCTGGACATCTTCACCATCCGTGAGGAGCTGGGA
ACTGTCAATGGCATGACGATCACGATGGTGGGTGACCTGAAGCACGGACGCACAGTACATTCCCTGGCCT
GCCTGCTCACCCAGTATCGTGTCAGCCTGCGCTACGTGGCACCTCCCAGCCTGCGCATGCCACCCACTGT
GCGGGCCTTCGTGGCCTCCCGCGGCACCAAGCAGGAGGAATTCGAGAGCATTGAGGAGGCGCTGCCTGAC
ACTGATGTGCTCTACATGACTCGAATCCAGAAGGAACGATTTGGCTCTACCCAGGAGTACGAAGCTTGCT
TTGGTCAGTTCATCCTCACTCCCCACATCATGACCCGGGCCAAGAAGAAGATGGTGGTGATGCACCCGAT
GCCCCGTGTCAACGAGATAAGCGTGGAAGTGGACTCGGATCCCCGCGCAGCCTACTTCCGCCAGGCTGAG
AACGGCATGTACATCCGCATGGCTCTGTTAGCCACCGTGCTGGGCCGTTTCGACTACAAAGACGATGACG
ACAAGTAGGAATTCCTGCAGGCCTCGAGGGCCGGCGCGCCGCGGCCGCTACGTAAATTCCGCCCCCCCCC
CCCCTCTCCCTCCCCCCCCCCTAACGTTACTGGCCGAAGCCGCTTGGAATAAGGCCGGTGTGCGTTTGTC
TATATGTTATTTTCCACCATATTGCCGTCTTTTGGCAATGTGAGGGCCCGGAAACCTGGCCCTGTCTTCT
TGACGAGCATTCCTAGGGGTCTTTCCCCTCTCGCCAAAGGAATGCAAGGTCTGTTGAATGTCGTGAAGGA
AGCAGTTCCTCTGGAAGCTTCTTGAAGACAAACAACGTCTGTAGCGACCCTTTGCAGGCAGCGGAACCCC
CCACCTGGCGACAGGTGCCTCTGCGGCCAAAAGCCACGTGTATAAGATACACCTGCAAAGGCGGCACAAC
CCCAGTGCCACGTTGTGAGTTGGATAGTTGTGGAAAGAGTCAAATGGCTCTCCTCAAGCGTATTCAACAA
GGGGCTGAAGGATGCCCAGAAGGTACCCCATTGTATGGGATCTGATCTGGGGCCTCGGTGCACATGCTTT
ACATGTGTTTAGTCGAGGTTAAAAAAACGTCTAGGCCCCCCGAACCACGGGGACGTGGTTTTCCTTTGAA
AAACACGATGATAATATGGCCACAACCATGGTTCCTTTGTCTCAAGAAGAATCCACCCTCATTGAAAGAG
CAACGGCTACAATCAACAGCATCCCCATCTCTGAAGACTACAGCGTCGCCAGCGCAGCTCTCTCTAGCGA
CGGCCGCATCTTCACTGGTGTCAATGTATATCATTTTACTGGGGGACCTTGTGCAGAACTCGTGGTGCTG
GGCACTGCTGCTGCTGCGGCAGCTGGCAACCTGACTTGTATCGTCGCGATCGGAAATGAGAACAGGGGCA
TCTTGAGCCCCTGCGGACGGTGCCGACAGGTGCTTCTCGATCTGCATCCTGGGATCAAAGCCATAGTGAA
GGACAGTGATGGACAGCCGACGGCAGTTGGGATTCGTGAATTGCTGCCCTCTGGTTATGTGTGGGAGGGC
TAAGTCGACGATAAAATAAAAGATTTTATTTAGTCTCCAGAAAAAGGGGGGAATGAAAGACCCCACCTGT
AGGTTTGGCAAGCTAGCTTAAGTAACGCCATTTTGCAAGGCATGGAAAAATACATAACTGAGAATAGAGA
AGTTCAGATCAAGGTCAGGAACAGATGGAACAGCTGAATATGGGCCAAACAGGATATCTGTGGTAAGCAG
TTCCTGCCCCGGCTCAGGGCCAAGAACAGATGGAACAGCTGAATATGGGCCAAACAGGATATCTGTGGTA
AGCAGTTCCTGCCCCGGCTCAGGGCCAAGAACAGATGGTCCCCAGATGCGGTCCAGCCCTCAGCAGTTTC
TAGAGAACCATCAGATGTTTCCAGGGTGCCCCAAGGACCTGAAATGACCCTGTGCCTTATTTGAACTAAC
CAATCAGTTCGCTTCTCGCTTCTGTTCGCGCGCTTCTGCTCCCCGAGCTCAATAAAAGAGCCCACAACCC
CTCACTCGGGGCGCCAGTCCTCCGATTGACTGAGTCGCCCGGGTACCCGTGTATCCAATAAACCCTCTTG
CAGTTGCATCCGACTTGTGGTCTCGCTGTTCCTTGGGAGGGTCTCCTCTGAGTGATTGACTACCCGTCAG
CGGGGGTCTTTCACATGCAGCATGTATCAAAATTAATTTGGTTTTTTTTCTTAAGTATTTACATTAAATG
GCCATAGTTGCATTAATGAATCGGCCAACGCGCGGGGAGAGGCGGTTTGCGTATTGGGCGCTCTTCCGCT
TCCTCGCTCACTGACTCGCTGCGCTCGGTCGTTCGGCTGCGGCGAGCGGTATCAGCTCACTCAAAGGCGG
TAATACGGTTATCCACAGAATCAGGGGATAACGCAGGAAAGAACATGTGAGCAAAAGGCCAGCAAAAGGC
CAGGAACCGTAAAAAGGCCGCGTTGCTGGCGTTTTTCCATAGGCTCCGCCCCCCTGACGAGCATCACAAA
AATCGACGCTCAAGTCAGAGGTGGCGAAACCCGACAGGACTATAAAGATACCAGGCGTTTCCCCCTGGAA
GCTCCCTCGTGCGCTCTCCTGTTCCGACCCTGCCGCTTACCGGATACCTGTCCGCCTTTCTCCCTTCGGG
AAGCGTGGCGCTTTCTCATAGCTCACGCTGTAGGTATCTCAGTTCGGTGTAGGTCGTTCGCTCCAAGCTG
GGCTGTGTGCACGAACCCCCCGTTCAGCCCGACCGCTGCGCCTTATCCGGTAACTATCGTCTTGAGTCCA
ACCCGGTAAGACACGACTTATCGCCACTGGCAGCAGCCACTGGTAACAGGATTAGCAGAGCGAGGTATGT
AGGCGGTGCTACAGAGTTCTTGAAGTGGTGGCCTAACTACGGCTACACTAGAAGAACAGTATTTGGTATC
TGCGCTCTGCTGAAGCCAGTTACCTTCGGAAAAAGAGTTGGTAGCTCTTGATCCGGCAAACAAACCACCG
CTGGTAGCGGTGGTTTTTTTGTTTGCAAGCAGCAGATTACGCGCAGAAAAAAAGGATCTCAAGAAGATCC
TTTGATCTTTTCTACGGGGTCTGACGCTCAGTGGAACGAAAACTCACGTTAAGGGATTTTGGTCATGAGA
TTATCAAAAAGGATCTTCACCTAGATCCTTTTGCGGCCGGCCGCAAATCAATCTAAAGTATATATGAGTA
AACTTGGTCTGACAGTTACCAATGCTTAATCAGTGAGGCACCTATCTCAGCGATCTGTCTATTTCGTTCA
TCCATAGTTGCCTGACTCCCCGTCGTGTAGATAACTACGATACGGGAGGGCTTACCATCTGGCCCCAGTG
CTGCAATGATACCGCGAGACCCACGCTCACCGGCTCCAGATTTATCAGCAATAAACCAGCCAGCCGGAAG
GGCCGAGCGCAGAAGTGGTCCTGCAACTTTATCCGCCTCCATCCAGTCTATTAATTGTTGCCGGGAAGCT
AGAGTAAGTAGTTCGCCAGTTAATAGTTTGCGCAACGTTGTTGCCATTGCTACAGGCATCGTGGTGTCAC
GCTCGTCGTTTGGTATGGCTTCATTCAGCTCCGGTTCCCAACGATCAAGGCGAGTTACATGATCCCCCAT
GTTGTGCAAAAAAGCGGTTAGCTCCTTCGGTCCTCCGATCGTTGTCAGAAGTAAGTTGGCCGCAGTGTTA
TCACTCATGGTTATGGCAGCACTGCATAATTCTCTTACTGTCATGCCATCCGTAAGATGCTTTTCTGTGA
CTGGTGAGTACTCAACCAAGTCATTCTGAGAATAGTGTATGCGGCGACCGAGTTGCTCTTGCCCGGCGTC
AATACGGGATAATACCGCGCCACATAGCAGAACTTTAAAAGTGCTCATCATTGGAAAACGTTCTTCGGGG
CGAAAACTCTCAAGGATCTTACCGCTGTTGAGATCCAGTTCGATGTAACCCACTCGTGCACCCAACTGAT
CTTCAGCATCTTTTACTTTCACCAGCGTTTCTGGGTGAGCAAAAACAGGAAGGCAAAATGCCGCAAAAAA
GGGAATAAGGGCGACACGGAAATGTTGAATACTCATACTCTTCCTTTTTCAATATTATTGAAGCATTTAT
CAGGGTTATTGTCTCATGAGCGGATACATATTTGAATGTATTTAGAAAAATAAACAAATAGGGGTTCCGC
GCACATTTCCCCGAAAAGTGCCACCTGCATAATGAAAGACCCCACCTGTAGGTTTGGCAAGCTAGCTTAA
GTAACGCCATTTTGCAAGGCATGGAAAAATACATAACTGAGAATAGAAAAGTTCAGATCAAGGTCAGGAA
CAGATGGAACAGCTGAATATGGGCCAAACAGGATATCTGTGGTAAGCAGTTCCTGCCCCGGCTCAGGGCC
AAGAACAGATGGAACAGCTGAATATGGGCCAAACAGGATATCTGTGGTAAGCAGTTCCTGCCCCGGCTCA
GGGCCAAGAACAGATGGTCCCCAGATGCGGTCCAGCCCTCAGCAGTTTCTAGAGAACCATCAGATGTTTC
CAGGGTGCCCCAAGGACCTGAAATGACCCTGTGCCTTATTTGAACTAACCAATCAGTTCGCTTCTCGCTT
CTGTTCGCGCGCTTCTGCTCCCCGAGCTCAATAAAAGAGCCCACAACCCCTCACTCGGCGCGCCAGTCCT
CCGATTGACTGAGTCGCCCGGGTACCCGTGTATCCAATAAACCCTCTTGCAGTTGCATCCGACTTGTGGT
CTCGCTGTTCCTTGGGAGGGTCTCCTCTGAGTGATTGACTACCCGTCAGCGGGGGTCTTTCATTTGGGGG
CTCGTCCGGGATCGGGAGACCCCTGCCCAGGGACCACCGACCCACCACCGGGAGGTAAGCTGGCCAGCAA
CTTATCTGTGTCTGTCCGATTGTCTAGTGTCTATGACTGATTTTATGCGCCTGCGTCGGTACTAGTTAGC
TAACTAGCTCTGTATCTGGCGGACCCGTGGTGGAACTGACGAGTTCGGAACACCCGGCCGCAACCCTGGG
AGACGTCCCAGGGACTTCGGGGGCCGTTTTTGTGGCCCGACCTGAGTCCAAAAATCCCGATCGTTTTGGA
CTCTTTGGTGCACCCCCCTAATAGGAGGGATATGTGGTTCTGGTAGGAGACGAGAACCTAAAACAGTTCC
CGCCTCCGTCTGAATTTTTGCTTTCGGTTTGGGACCGAAGCCGCGCCGCGCGTCTTGTCTGCTGCAGCAT
CGTTCTGTGTTGTCTCTGTCTGACTGTGTTTCTGTATTTGTCTGAAAATTAGGGCCAGACTGTTACCACT
CCCTTAAGTTTGACCTTAGGTCACTGGAAAGATGTCGAGCGGATCGCTCACAACCAGTCGGTAGATGTCA
AGAAGAGACGTTGGGTTACCTTCTGCTCTGCAGAATGGCCAACCTTTAACGTCGGATGGCCGCGAGACGG
CACCTTTAACCGAGACCTCATCACCCAGGTTAAGATCAAGGTCTTTTCACCTGGCCCGCATGGACACCCA
GACCAGGTCCCCTAC
